>Addgene plasmid #42743 | TAL3280 | depositor partial sequence | sequence record 57863 | TAL3280 sequence 2430 bps
TCTAGAGCTAGCACCATGGACTACAAAGACCATGACGGTGATTATAAAGATCATGACATCGATTACAAGG
ATGACGATGACAAGATGGCCCCCAAGAAGAAGAGGAAGGTGGGCATTCACCGCGGGGTACCTATGGTGGA
CTTGAGGACACTCGGTTATTCGCAACAGCAACAGGAGAAAATCAAGCCTAAGGTCAGGAGCACCGTCGCG
CAACACCACGAGGCGCTTGTGGGGCATGGCTTCACTCATGCGCATATTGTCGCGCTTTCACAGCACCCTG
CGGCGCTTGGGACGGTGGCTGTCAAATACCAAGATATGATTGCGGCCCTGCCCGAAGCCACGCACGAGGC
AATTGTAGGGGTCGGTAAACAGTGGTCGGGAGCGCGAGCACTTGAGGCGCTGCTGACTGTGGCGGGTGAG
CTTAGGGGGCCTCCGCTCCAGCTCGACACCGGGCAGCTGCTGAAGATCGCGAAGAGAGGGGGAGTAACAG
CGGTAGAGGCAGTGCACGCCTGGCGCAATGCGCTCACCGGGGCCCCCTTGAACCTGACCCCAGACCAGGT
AGTCGCAATCGCGAACAATAATGGGGGAAAGCAAGCCCTGGAAACCGTGCAAAGGTTGTTGCCGGTCCTT
TGTCAAGACCACGGCCTTACACCGGAGCAAGTCGTGGCCATTGCATCCCACGACGGTGGCAAACAGGCTC
TTGAGACGGTTCAGAGACTTCTCCCAGTTCTCTGTCAAGCCCACGGGCTGACTCCCGATCAAGTTGTAGC
GATTGCGTCGCATGACGGAGGGAAACAAGCATTGGAGACTGTCCAACGGCTCCTTCCCGTGTTGTGTCAA
GCCCACGGTTTGACGCCTGCACAAGTGGTCGCCATCGCCAGCCATGATGGCGGTAAGCAGGCGCTGGAAA
CAGTACAGCGCCTGCTGCCTGTACTGTGCCAGGATCATGGACTGACCCCAGACCAGGTAGTCGCAATCGC
GTCAAACGGAGGGGGAAAGCAAGCCCTGGAAACCGTGCAAAGGTTGTTGCCGGTCCTTTGTCAAGACCAC
GGCCTTACACCGGAGCAAGTCGTGGCCATTGCATCCCACGACGGTGGCAAACAGGCTCTTGAGACGGTTC
AGAGACTTCTCCCAGTTCTCTGTCAAGCCCACGGGCTGACTCCCGATCAAGTTGTAGCGATTGCGTCGAA
CATTGGAGGGAAACAAGCATTGGAGACTGTCCAACGGCTCCTTCCCGTGTTGTGTCAAGCCCACGGTTTG
ACGCCTGCACAAGTGGTCGCCATCGCCAACAACAACGGCGGTAAGCAGGCGCTGGAAACAGTACAGCGCC
TGCTGCCTGTACTGTGCCAGGATCATGGACTGACCCCAGACCAGGTAGTCGCAATCGCGAACAATAATGG
GGGAAAGCAAGCCCTGGAAACCGTGCAAAGGTTGTTGCCGGTCCTTTGTCAAGACCACGGCCTTACACCG
GAGCAAGTCGTGGCCATTGCAAGCAACATCGGTGGCAAACAGGCTCTTGAGACGGTTCAGAGACTTCTCC
CAGTTCTCTGTCAAGCCCACGGGCTGACTCCCGATCAAGTTGTAGCGATTGCGTCGCATGACGGAGGGAA
ACAAGCATTGGAGACTGTCCAACGGCTCCTTCCCGTGTTGTGTCAAGCCCACGGTTTGACGCCTGCACAA
GTGGTCGCCATCGCCTCGAATGGCGGCGGTAAGCAGGCGCTGGAAACAGTACAGCGCCTGCTGCCTGTAC
TGTGCCAGGATCATGGACTGACCCCAGACCAGGTAGTCGCAATCGCGTCAAACGGAGGGGGAAAGCAAGC
CCTGGAAACCGTGCAAAGGTTGTTGCCGGTCCTTTGTCAAGACCACGGCCTTACACCGGAGCAAGTCGTG
GCCATTGCATCCCACGACGGTGGCAAACAGGCTCTTGAGACGGTTCAGAGACTTCTCCCAGTTCTCTGTC
AAGCCCACGGGCTGACTCCCGATCAAGTTGTAGCGATTGCGTCCAACGGTGGAGGGAAACAAGCATTGGA
GACTGTCCAACGGCTCCTTCCCGTGTTGTGTCAAGCCCACGGTTTGACGCCTGCACAAGTGGTCGCCATC
GCCAACAACAACGGCGGTAAGCAGGCGCTGGAAACAGTACAGCGCCTGCTGCCTGTACTGTGCCAGGATC
ATGGACTGACACCCGAACAGGTGGTCGCCATTGCTTCCCACGACGGAGGACGGCCAGCCTTGGAGTCCAT
CGTAGCCCAATTGTCCAGGCCCGATCCCGCGTTGGCTGCGTTAACGAATGACCATCTGGTGGCGTTGGCA
TGTCTTGGTGGACGACCCGCGCTCGATGCAGTCAAAAAGGGTCTGCCTCATGCTCCCGCATTGATCAAAA
GAACCAACCGGCGGATTCCCGAGAGAACTTCCCATCGAGTCGCGGGATCC
