>Addgene plasmid #42743 | TAL3280 | addgene partial sequence | sequence record 61075 | JDS-TALEN-F 5'-TAGGGGTCGGTAAACAGTGG-3'
ACTGTGGCGGGTGAGCTTAGGGGGCCTCCGCTCCAGCTCGACACCGGGCAGCTGCTGAAGATCGCGAAGA
GAGGGGGAGTAACAGCGGTAGAGGCAGTGCACGCCTGGCGCAATGCGCTCACCGGGGCCCCCTTGAACCT
GACCCCAGACCAGGTAGTCGCAATCGCGAACAATAATGGGGGAAAGCAAGCCCTGGAAACCGTGCAAAGG
TTGTTGCCGGTCCTTTGTCAAGACCACGGCCTTACACCGGAGCAAGTCGTGGCCATTGCATCCCACGACG
GTGGCAAACAGGCTCTTGAGACGGTTCAGAGACTTCTCCCAGTTCTCTGTCAAGCCCACGGGCTGACTCC
CGATCAAGTTGTAGCGATTGCGTCGCATGACGGAGGGAAACAAGCATTGGAGACTGTCCAACGGCTCCTT
CCCGTGTTGTGTCAAGCCCACGGTTTGACGCCTGCACAAGTGGTCGCCATCGCCAGCCATGATGGCGGTA
AGCAGGCGCTGGAAACAGTACAGCGCCTGCTGCCTGTACTGTGCCAGGATCATGGACTGACCCCAGACCA
GGTAGTCGCAATCGCGTCAAACGGAGGGGGAAAGCAAGCCCTGGAAACCGTGCAAAGGTTGTTGCCGGTC
CTTTGTCAAGACCACGGCCTTACACCGGAGCAAGTCGTGGCCATTGCATCCCACGACGGTGGCAAACAGG
CTCTTGAGACGGTTCAGAGACTTCTCCCAGTTCTCTGTCAAGCCCACGGGCTGACTCCCGATCAAGTTGT
AGCGATTGCGTCGAACATTGGAGGGAAACAAGCATTGGAGACTGTCCAACGGCTCCTTCCCGTGTTGTGT
CAAGCCCACGGTTTGACGCCTGCACAAGTGGTCGCCATCGCCAACAACAACGGCGGTAAGCAGGCGCTGG
AAACAGTACAGCGCCTGCTGCCTGTACTGTGCCAGG
