[The description below was written by a language model from this plasmid's Addgene catalogue record.]
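Description:
TAL3280 is a TALEN expression plasmid built on the JDS71 backbone, a roughly 6.4 kb mammalian expression vector that also supports T7-driven transcription. It is propagated in E. coli as a high-copy plasmid under ampicillin selection. The record includes no feature table, so details such as the origin of replication and the polyadenylation signal are not explicitly listed, although the use of a BGH reverse sequencing primer suggests a BGH terminator region downstream of the coding sequence.

The roughly 1.6 kb insert is an engineered TAL effector repeat array, named ZebrafishCommunity-hif1al-site2-left, designed to recognise a DNA half-site in the zebrafish hif1al gene (also known as Hif-3alpha). It is therefore not a copy of the hif1al coding sequence, but a custom DNA-binding domain directed against that locus. The array was cloned by restriction enzyme methods into the backbone, destroying both cloning sites, so that it sits in frame between backbone-encoded elements: an N-terminal 3X Flag tag for detection and a C-terminal wild-type FokI nuclease domain. Expression is driven by the CMV promoter in mammalian cells, while the T7 designation indicates that the same coding sequence can be transcribed in vitro to produce mRNA, the usual route for delivery into zebrafish embryos.

Because FokI cleaves only as a dimer, this "left" monomer is meant to be used with a matching "right" TALEN that binds the opposite half-site at site 2. Together they create a double-strand break whose error-prone repair yields indel mutations, allowing targeted disruption of hif1al in zebrafish.
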