Addgene plasmid #42743: TAL3280
Depositing lab: Keith Joung. Depositing organization: Massachusetts General Hospital. Publication: Targeted gene disruption in somatic zebrafish cells using engineered TALENs. Sander JD, Cade L, Khayter C, Reyon D, Peterson RT, Joung JK, Yeh JR. Nat Biotechnol. 2011 Aug 5;29(8):697-8. doi: 10.1038/nbt.1934. PubMed 21822241.
Backbone
  Vector backbone: JDS71
  Backbone manufacturer: Addgene plasmid #32287
  Backbone size w/o insert (bp): 6447
  Vector type: Mammalian Expression ; T7
Growth in bacteria
  Bacterial resistance: Ampicillin, 100 μg/mL
  Growth temperature: 37°C
  Growth strain: XL1 Blue
  Copy number: High Copy
Gene/Insert
  Gene/Insert name: ZebrafishCommunity-hif1al-site2-left (alt name: hif1al)
  Species: D. rerio (zebrafish)
  Insert size (bp): 1640
  Entrez Gene: hif1al (a.k.a. Hif-3alpha, zgc:63965)
  Promoter: CMV
  Tag / fusion protein: 3X Flag (N terminal on backbone); WT FOKI (C terminal on backbone)
  Cloning method: Restriction Enzyme; 5′ cloning site N/A (destroyed during cloning); 3′ cloning site N/A (destroyed during cloning)
  Sequencing primers: 5′ CMV-F; 3′ BGH-rev
Terms and licenses: Academic/Nonprofit Terms; Industry Terms: Not Available to Industry
Depositor comments: Target binding site: TGCCCTCAGGACTTCTGC It is strongly recommended that users perform a diagnostic digest to verify this plasmid prior to use. For example, a double digest of the plasmid with BamHI and KpnI should result in two bands at 2.3kb and 5.8kb.
How to cite: TAL3280 was a gift from Keith Joung (Addgene plasmid # 42743 ; http://n2t.net/addgene:42743 ; RRID:Addgene_42743)
